>Addgene plasmid #51334 | 3L43 | depositor partial sequence | sequence record 78236 | Insert sequence
ATGGAGGAGCTGATCCCGCTGGTGAACCGTCTGCAGGACGCGTTTTCGGCGCTGGGACAGAGCTGCCTGC
TGGAGCTGCCGCAGATCGCCGTGGTGGGCGGCCAGAGCGCCGGCAAGAGCTCGGTGCTCGAGAACTTCGT
GGGCAGGGACTTTCTCCCTCGAGGGTCGGGCATTGTAACAAGACGACCTCTTGTGCTGCAGCTTATTACT
TCTAAAGCAGAATATGCCGAGTTTCTACATTGCAAAGGAAAGAAATTTACAGATTTTGATGAAGTTCGCC
TTGAGATTGAAGCAGAAACAGATCGCGTGACTGGAATGAATAAAGGCATTTCCTCCATACCCATTAATTT
ACGAGTCTATTCCCCACACGTGTTAAATCTAACCCTTATTGATCTACCTGGAATAACTAAAGTGCCTGTG
GGAGATCAGCCACCAGATATCGAGTATCAGATCAGAGAAATGATTATGCAGTTCATCACGAGGGAGAACT
GTCTGATTTTAGCTGTTACTCCAGCCAACACTGATCTTGCAAACTCAGATGCGCTGAAGCTAGCTAAAGA
AGTTGATCCTCAAGGTCTGAGAACCATTGGAGTTATCACCAAACTGGACCTTATGGATGAAGGAACGGAT
GCCAGGGATGTTCTAGAGAACAAACTGTTGCCTCTTCGCAGGGGTTACGTGGGGGTGGTAAACAGAAGCC
AGAAGGACATAGATGGGAAGAAGGACATAAAGGCAGCCATGCTGGCAGAGAGGAAGTTTTTCCTTTCCCA
CCCGGCTTACAGACATATCGCTGACCGAATGGGAACCCCACACCTGCAGAAGGTCCTTAATCAGCAACTT
ACCAACCACATTCGGGATACCCTACCAAACTTCAGGAACAAACTACAGGGACAGTTGCTCTCC
