>Addgene plasmid #51334 | 3L43 | addgene partial sequence | sequence record 79402 | T7 5'-TAATACGACTCACTATAGGG-3'
AATAATTTTGTTTAACTTTAAGAAGGAGATATACCATGCATCATCATCATCATCACAGCAGCGGCAGAGA
AAACTTGTATTTCCAGGGCATGGAGGAGCTGATCCCGCTGGTGAACCGTCTGCAGGACGCGTTTTCGGCG
CTGGGACAGAGCTGCCTGCTGGAGCTGCCGCAGATCGCCGTGGTGGGCGGCCAGAGCGCCGGCAAGAGCT
CGGTGCTCGAGAACTTCGTGGGCAGGGACTTTCTCCCTCGAGGGTCGGGCATTGTAACAAGACGACCTCT
TGTGCTGCAGCTTATTACTTCTAAAGCAGAATATGCCGAGTTTCTACATTGCAAAGGAAAGAAATTTACA
GATTTTGATGAAGTTCGCCTTGAGATTGAAGCAGAAACAGATCGCGTGACTGGAATGAATAAAGGCATTT
CCTCCATACCCATTAATTTACGAGTCTATTCCCCACACGTGTTAAATCTAACCCTTATTGATCTACCTGG
AATAACTAAAGTGCCTGTGGGAGATCAGCCACCAGATATCGAGTATCAGATCAGAGAAATGATTATGCAG
TTCATCACGAGGGAGAACTGTCTGATTTTAGCTGTTACTCCAGCCAACACTGATCTTGCAAACTCAGATG
CGCTGAAGCTAGCTAAAGAAGTTGATCCTCAAGGTCTGAGAACCATTGGAGTTATCACCAAACTGGACCT
TATGGATGAAGGAACGGATGCCAGGGATGTTCTAGAGAACAAACTGTTGCCTCTTCGCAGGGGTTACGTG
GGGGTGGTAAACAGAAGCCAGAAGGACATAGATGGGAAGAAGGACATAAAGGCAGCCATGCTGGCAGAGA
GGAAGTTTTTCCTTTCCCACCCGGCTTACAGACATATCGCTGACCGAATGGG
