[The description below was written by a language model from this plasmid's Addgene catalogue record.]
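Description:
3L43 is a bacterial expression plasmid built on the pET28-MHL backbone, a pET-family vector intended for recombinant protein production in E. coli. It is selected with kanamycin and is recorded as low copy. The record gives no feature table and does not name the origin of replication or other backbone elements, so details beyond the catalogue fields cannot be confirmed.

The insert is listed as 3L43, with the alternative names DYN3 and the transcript identifier NM_015569, which points to dynamin 3. It is a truncated form rather than the full-length coding sequence; the record refers to depositor comments for the exact boundaries, and these are not included here, so the residues or domain covered are not stated. The source species is also not given explicitly. The fragment was introduced by ligation independent cloning and carries an N-terminal His tag, which allows purification of the expressed protein by immobilised metal affinity chromatography. Expression is driven by the T7 promoter, so transcription depends on T7 RNA polymerase, normally supplied by an expression host carrying an inducible copy of that polymerase gene; a standard cloning strain is used simply to maintain the plasmid. The T7 promoter and T7 terminator regions flanking the insert also serve as sequencing primer sites for verifying it.

The combination of a defined truncation, a His tag and a T7 system suits the plasmid to producing purified protein fragments for biochemical or structural work, although the record does not state a specific purpose.
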