Addgene plasmid #51334: 3L43
Depositing lab: Cheryl Arrowsmith. Depositing organization: University of Toronto.
Backbone
  Vector backbone: pET28-MHL
  Vector type: Bacterial Expression
Growth in bacteria
  Bacterial resistance: Kanamycin, 50 μg/mL
  Growth temperature: 37°C
  Growth strain: DH5alpha
  Copy number: Low Copy
Gene/Insert
  Gene/Insert name: 3L43 (alt names: DYN3; NM_015569)
  Mutation: Truncation: See Comments
  Promoter: T7
  Tag / fusion protein: His (N terminal on insert)
  Cloning method: Ligation Independent Cloning
  Sequencing primers: 5′ T7; 3′ T7-term
Terms and licenses: Academic/Nonprofit Terms; Industry Terms: Not Available to Industry
How to cite: 3L43 was a gift from Cheryl Arrowsmith (Addgene plasmid # 51334 ; http://n2t.net/addgene:51334 ; RRID:Addgene_51334)
